Addgene plasmid #112495: pCINEO-3xFlag-hRIPK3
Purpose: Mammalian expression of 3xFlag-hRIPK3
Depositing lab: Junying Yuan. Depositing organization: Harvard Medical School.
Backbone
  Vector backbone: pCINEO
  Vector type: Mammalian Expression
Growth in bacteria
  Bacterial resistance: Ampicillin, 100 μg/mL
  Growth temperature: 37°C
  Growth strain: DH5alpha
  Copy number: High Copy
Gene/Insert
  Gene/Insert name: RIPK3
  Species: H. sapiens (human)
  Entrez Gene: RIPK3 (a.k.a. RIP3)
  Tag / fusion protein: Flag (N terminal on insert)
  Cloning method: Restriction Enzyme; 5′ cloning site Unknown (unknown if destroyed); 3′ cloning site Unknown (unknown if destroyed)
Terms and licenses: Academic/Nonprofit Terms; Industry Terms: Not Available to Industry
How to cite: pCINEO-3xFlag-hRIPK3 was a gift from Junying Yuan (Addgene plasmid # 112495 ; http://n2t.net/addgene:112495 ; RRID:Addgene_112495)
