[The description below was written by a language model from this plasmid's Addgene catalogue record and pLannotate feature annotations shown in this document.]
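Description:
pCINEO-3xFlag-hRIPK3 is a mammalian expression plasmid of about 7.1 kb, built on the pCINEO backbone and designed to produce human RIPK3 (also known as RIP3) carrying an N-terminal triple FLAG epitope. In bacteria it is maintained as a high-copy plasmid through a ColE1/pUC-type origin and selected with ampicillin via the β-lactamase gene. An f1 origin is also present, which in principle permits single-stranded DNA production. Small annotated fragments of bom, rop, lacZα and SV40 large T antigen are backbone remnants rather than functional elements.

The expression cassette is driven by the human cytomegalovirus immediate early enhancer and promoter. These are followed by a chimeric β-globin/immunoglobulin intron, a standard element included to improve transcript processing and expression levels. A T7 promoter lies just upstream of the coding region and could support in vitro transcription, while a T3 promoter fragment sits downstream of the insert. The open reading frame begins with the 3xFLAG tag, which includes an enterokinase cleavage site, and continues after a short linker into the RIPK3 coding sequence. An SV40 polyadenylation signal follows the insert, annotated on the reverse strand. A separate cassette places the neomycin phosphotransferase gene under the SV40 enhancer/early promoter with a synthetic poly(A) signal, so G418 can be used to select stably transfected mammalian cells.

The recorded purpose is mammalian expression of 3xFlag-hRIPK3. The FLAG epitope makes the protein detectable and recoverable with anti-FLAG antibodies, for example by immunoblotting or immunoprecipitation. The restriction sites used to clone the insert are not recorded.
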