Features (pLannotate 1.2.2; 20 found; start..end, strand, type, name):
      3..380     +  enhancer       CMV enhancer: human cytomegalovirus immediate early enhancer
    381..592     +  promoter       CMV promoter: human cytomegalovirus (CMV) immediate early promoter
    753..885     +  intron         chimeric intron: chimera between introns from human β-globin and immunoglobulin heavy chain genes
    930..948     +  promoter       T7 promoter: promoter for bacteriophage T7 RNA polymerase
    957..1022    +  CDS            3xFLAG: three tandem FLAG® epitope tags, followed by an enterokinase cleavage site
   1038..2591    +  CDS            RIPK3: RIPK3_HUMAN - Also known as RIP3 From Homo sapiens (Human).
   2606..2623    -  promoter       T3 promoter (fragment): promoter for bacteriophage T3 RNA polymerase
   2641..2762    -  polyA_signal   SV40 poly(A) signal: SV40 polyadenylation signal
   2785..2853    -  CDS            large T antigen (fragment): large T antigen from SV40 (simian virus 40)
   2877..2944    +  CDS            lacZα (fragment): LacZα fragment of β-galactosidase; lacZ fragment
   2948..3376    +  rep_origin     f1 ori (sequence partly withheld): f1 bacteriophage origin of replication; arrow indicates direction of (+) strand synthesis
   3404..3455    -  misc_feature   bom (fragment): basis of mobility region from pBR322
   3520..3877    +  promoter       SV40 promoter: SV40 enhancer and early promoter
   3928..4719    +  CDS            neo: KKA2_KLEPN - Also known as kan, nptII. Experimental evidence at protein level: Swiss-Prot protein existence level 1. Resistance to kanamycin, neomycin, paromomycin, ribostamycin, butirosin and gentamicin B. From Klebsiella pneumoniae.
   4786..4834    +  polyA_signal   poly(A) signal: synthetic polyadenylation signal
   4859..4908    -  misc_feature   bom (fragment): basis of mobility region from pBR322
   5010..5045    -  CDS            rop (fragment): Rop protein, which maintains plasmids at low copy number; rop
   5140..5244    +  promoter       AmpR promoter: bla
   5245..6105    +  CDS            AmpR: β-lactamase; bla; confers resistance to ampicillin, carbenicillin, and related antibiotics
   6276..6864    +  rep_origin     ori: high-copy-number ColE1/pMB1/pBR322/pUC origin of replication
>Addgene plasmid #112495 | pCINEO-3xFlag-hRIPK3 | addgene full sequence | sequence record 214535 | Addgene NGS Result
GGCATTGATTATTGACTAGTTATTAATAGTAATCAATTACGGGGTCATTAGTTCATAGCCCATATATGGA
GTTCCGCGTTACATAACTTACGGTAAATGGCCCGCCTGGCTGACCGCCCAACGACCCCCGCCCATTGACG
TCAATAATGACGTATGTTCCCATAGTAACGCCAATAGGGACTTTCCATTGACGTCAATGGGTGGAGTATT
TACGGTAAACTGCCCACTTGGCAGTACATCAAGTGTATCATATGCCAAGTCCGCCCCCTATTGACGTCAA
TGACGGTAAATGGCCCGCCTGGCATTATGCCCAGTACATGACCTTACGGGACTTTCCTACTTGGCAGTAC
ATCTACGTATTAGTCATCGCTATTACCATGGTGATGCGGTTTTGGCAGTACACCAATGGGCGTGGATAGC
GGTTTGACTCACGGGGATTTCCAAGTCTCCACCCCATTGACGTCAATGGGAGTTTGTTTTGGCACCAAAA
TCAACGGGACTTTCCAAAATGTCGTAACAACTGCGATCGCCCGCCCCGTTGACGCAAATGGGCGGTAGGC
GTGTACGGTGGGAGGTCTATATAAGCAGAGCTCGTTTAGTGAACCGTCAGATCACTAGAAGCTTTATTGC
GGTAGTTTATCACAGTTAAATTGCTAACGCAGTCAGTGCTTCTGACACAACAGTCTCGAACTTAAGCTGC
AGTGACTCTCTTAAGGTAGCCTTGCAGAAGTTGGTCGTGAGGCACTGGGCAGGTAAGTATCAAGGTTACA
AGACAGGTTTAAGGAGACCAATAGAAACTGGGCTTGTCGAGACAGAGAAGACTCTTGCGTTTCTGATAGG
CACCTATTGGTCTTACTGACATCCACTTTGCCTTTCTCTCCACAGGTGTCCACTCCCAGTTCAATTACAG
CTCTTAAGGCTAGAGTACTTAATACGACTCACTATAGGCTAGCATGGACTACAAAGACCATGACGGTGAT
TATAAAGATCATGATATCGATTACAAGGATGACGATGACAAGCTTGGATCCCTCGAGATGTCGTGCGTCA
AGTTATGGCCCAGCGGTGCCCCCGCCCCCTTGGTGTCCATCGAGGAACTGGAGAACCAGGAGCTCGTCGG
CAAAGGCGGGTTCGGCACAGTGTTCCGGGCGCAACATAGGAAGTGGGGCTACGATGTGGCGGTCAAGATC
GTAAACTCGAAGGCGATATCCAGGGAGGTCAAGGCCATGGCAAGTCTGGATAACGAATTCGTGCTGCGCC
TAGAAGGGGTTATCGAGAAGGTGAACTGGGACCAAGATCCCAAGCCGGCTCTGGTGACTAAATTCATGGA
GAACGGCTCCTTGTCGGGGCTGCTGCAGTCCCAGTGCCCTCGGCCCTGGCCGCTCCTTTGCCGCCTGCTG
AAAGAAGTGGTGCTTGGGATGTTTTACCTGCACGACCAGAACCCGGTGCTCCTGCACCGGGACCTCAAGC
CATCCAACGTCCTGCTGGACCCAGAGCTGCACGTCAAGCTGGCAGATTTTGGCCTGTCCACATTTCAGGG
AGGCTCACAGTCAGGGACAGGGTCCGGGGAGCCAGGGGGCACCCTGGGCTACTTGGCCCCAGAACTGTTT
GTTAACGTAAACCGGAAGGCCTCCACAGCCAGTGACGTCTACAGCTTCGGGATCCTAATGTGGGCAGTGC
TTGCTGGAAGAGAAGTTGAGTTGCCAACCGAACCATCACTCGTGTACGAAGCAGTGTGCAACAGGCAGAA
CCGGCCTTCATTGGCTGAGCTGCCCCAAGCCGGGCCTGAGACTCCCGGCTTAGAAGGACTGAAGGAGCTA
ATGCAGCTCTGCTGGAGCAGTGAGCCCAAGGACAGACCCTCCTTCCAGGAATGCCTACCAAAAACTGATG
AAGTCTTCCAGATGGTGGAGAACAATATGAATGCTGCTGTCTCCACGGTAAAGGATTTCCTGTCTCAGCT
CAGGAGCAGCAATAGGAGATTTTCTATCCCAGAGTCAGGCCAAGGAGGGACAGAAATGGATGGCTTTAGG
AGAACCATAGAAAACCAGCACTCTCGTAATGATGTCATGGTTTCTGAGTGGCTAAACAAACTGAATCTAG
AGGAGCCTCCCAGCTCTGTTCCTAAAAAATGCCCGAGCCTTACCAAGAGGAGCAGGGCACAAGAGGAGCA
GGTTCCACAAGCCTGGACAGCAGGCACATCTTCAGATTCGATGGCCCAACCTCCCCAGACTCCAGAGACC
TCAACTTTCAGAAACCAGATGCCCAGCCCTACCTCAACTGGAACACCAAGTCCTGGACCCCGAGGGAATC
AGGGGGCTGAGAGACAAGGCATGAACTGGTCCTGCAGGACCCCGGAGCCAAATCCAGTAACAGGGCGACC
GCTCGTTAACATATACAACTGCTCTGGGGTGCAAGTTGGAGACAACAACTACTTGACTATGCAACAGACA
ACTGCCTTGCCCACATGGGGCTTGGCACCTTCGGGCAAGGGGAGGGGCTTGCAGCACCCCCCACCAGTAG
GTTCGCAAGAAGGCCCTAAAGATCCTGAAGCCTGGAGCAGGCCACAGGGTTGGTATAATCATAGCGGGAA
ATAAGCGGCCGCTTCCCTTTAGTGAGGGTTAATGCTTCGAGCAGACATGATAAGATACATTGATGAGTTT
GGACAAACCACAACTAGAATGCAGTGAAAAAAATGCTTTATTTGTGAAATTTGTGATGCTATTGCTTTAT
TTGTAACCATTATAAGCTGCAATAAACAAGTTAACAACAACAATTGCATTCATTTTATGTTTCAGGTTCA
GGGGGAGATGTGGGAGGTTTTTTAAAGCAAGTAAAACCTCTACAAATGTGGTAAAATCCGATAAGGATCG
ATCCGGGCTGGCGTAATAGCGAAGAGGCCCGCACCGATCGCCCTTCCCAACAGTTGCGCAGCCTGAATGG
CGAATGG
[124 nt withheld, positions 2948-3071]
C
[91 nt withheld, positions 3073-3163]
A
[49 nt withheld, positions 3165-3213]
CCTTTGACGTTGGAGTCCACGTTCTTT
[37 nt withheld, positions 3241-3277]
ACCCTATCTCGGTCTATTCTTTTGATTTATAAGGGATTTTGCCGATTTCGGCCTATTGGTTAAAAAATGA
GCTGATTTAACAAAAATTTAACGCGAATTTTAACAAAATATTAACGCTTACAATTTCCTGATGCGGTATT
TTCTCCTTACGCATCTGTGCGGTATTTCACACCGCATACGCGGATCTGCGCAGCACCATGGCCTGAAATA
ACCTCTGAAAGAGGAACTTGGTTAGGTACCTTCTGAGGCGGAAAGAACCAGCTGTGGAATGTGTGTCAGT
TAGGGTGTGGAAAGTCCCCAGGCTCCCCAGCAGGCAGAAGTATGCAAAGCATGCATCTCAATTAGTCAGC
AACCAGGTGTGGAAAGTCCCCAGGCTCCCCAGCAGGCAGAAGTATGCAAAGCATGCATCTCAATTAGTCA
GCAACCATAGTCCCGCCCCTAACTCCGCCCATCCCGCCCCTAACTCCGCCCAGTTCCGCCCATTCTCCGC
CCCATGGCTGACTAATTTTTTTTATTTATGCAGAGGCCGAGGCCGCCTCGGCCTCTGAGCTATTCCAGAA
GTAGTGAGGAGGCTTTTTTGGAGGCCTAGGCTTTTGCAAAAAGCTTGATTCTTCTGACACAACAGTCTCG
AACTTAAGGCTAGAGCCACCATGATTGAACAAGATGGATTGCACGCAGGTTCTCCGGCCGCTTGGGTGGA
GAGGCTATTCGGCTATGACTGGGCACAACAGACAATCGGCTGCTCTGATGCCGCCGTGTTCCGGCTGTCA
GCGCAGGGGCGCCCGGTTCTTTTTGTCAAGACCGACCTGTCCGGTGCCCTGAATGAACTGCAGGACGAGG
CAGCGCGGCTATCGTGGCTGGCCACGACGGGCGTTCCTTGCGCAGCTGTGCTCGACGTTGTCACTGAAGC
GGGAAGGGACTGGCTGCTATTGGGCGAAGTGCCGGGGCAGGATCTCCTGTCATCTCACCTTGCTCCTGCC
GAGAAAGTATCCATCATGGCTGATGCAATGCGGCGGCTGCATACGCTTGATCCGGCTACCTGCCCATTCG
ACCACCAAGCGAAACATCGCATCGAGCGAGCACGTACTCGGATGGAAGCCGGTCTTGTCGATCAGGATGA
TCTGGACGAAGAGCATCAGGGGCTCGCGCCAGCCGAACTGTTCGCCAGGCTCAAGGCGCGCATGCCCGAC
GGCGAGGATCTCGTCGTGACCCATGGCGATGCCTGCTTGCCGAATATCATGGTGGAAAATGGCCGCTTTT
CTGGATTCATCGACTGTGGCCGGCTGGGTGTGGCGGACCGCTATCAGGACATAGCGTTGGCTACCCGTGA
TATTGCTGAAGAGCTTGGCGGCGAATGGGCTGACCGCTTCCTCGTGCTTTACGGTATCGCCGCTCCCGAT
TCGCAGCGCATCGCCTTCTATCGCCTTCTTGACGAGTTCTTCTGAGCGGGACTCTGGGGTTCGAAATGAC
CGACCAAGCGACGCCCAACCTGCCATCACGATGGCCGCAATAAAATATCTTTATTTTCATTACATCTGTG
TGTTGGTTTTTTGTGTGAATCGATAGCGATAAGGATTCGCGTATGGTGCACTCTCAGTACAATCTGCTCT
GATGCCGCATAGTTAAGCCAGCCCCGACACCCGCCAACACCCGCTGACGCGCCCTGACGGGCTTGTCTGC
TCCCGGCATCCGCTTACAGACAAGCTGTGACCGTCTCCGGGAGCTGCATGTGTCAGAGGTTTTCACCGTC
ATCACCGAAACGCGCGAGACGAAAGGGCCTCGTGATACGCCTATTTTTATAGGTTAATGTCATGATAATA
ATGGTTTCTTAGACGTCAGGTGGCACTTTTCGGGGAAATGTGCGCGGAACCCCTATTTGTTTATTTTTCT
AAATACATTCAAATATGTATCCGCTCATGAGACAATAACCCTGATAAATGCTTCAATAATATTGAAAAAG
GAAGAGTATGAGTATTCAACATTTCCGTGTCGCCCTTATTCCCTTTTTTGCGGCATTTTGCCTTCCTGTT
TTTGCTCACCCAGAAACGCTGGTGAAAGTAAAAGATGCTGAAGATCAGTTGGGTGCACGAGTGGGTTACA
TCGAACTGGATCTCAACAGCGGTAAGATCCTTGAGAGTTTTCGCCCCGAAGAACGTTTTCCAATGATGAG
CACTTTTAAAGTTCTGCTATGTGGCGCGGTATTATCCCGTATTGACGCCGGGCAAGAGCAACTCGGTCGC
CGCATACACTATTCTCAGAATGACTTGGTTGAGTACTCACCAGTCACAGAAAAGCATCTTACGGATGGCA
TGACAGTAAGAGAATTATGCAGTGCTGCCATAACCATGAGTGATAACACTGCGGCCAACTTACTTCTGAC
AACGATCGGAGGACCGAAGGAGCTAACCGCTTTTTTGCACAACATGGGGGATCATGTAACTCGCCTTGAT
CGTTGGGAACCGGAGCTGAATGAAGCCATACCAAACGACGAGCGTGACACCACGATGCCTGTAGCAATGG
CAACAACGTTGCGCAAACTATTAACTGGCGAACTACTTACTCTAGCTTCCCGGCAACAATTAATAGACTG
GATGGAGGCGGATAAAGTTGCAGGACCACTTCTGCGCTCGGCCCTTCCGGCTGGCTGGTTTATTGCTGAT
AAATCTGGAGCCGGTGAGCGTGGGTCTCGCGGTATCATTGCAGCACTGGGGCCAGATGGTAAGCCCTCCC
GTATCGTAGTTATCTACACGACGGGGAGTCAGGCAACTATGGATGAACGAAATAGACAGATCGCTGAGAT
AGGTGCCTCACTGATTAAGCATTGGTAACTGTCAGACCAAGTTTACTCATATATACTTTAGATTGATTTA
AAACTTCATTTTTAATTTAAAAGGATCTAGGTGAAGATCCTTTTTGATAATCTCATGACCAAAATCCCTT
AACGTGAGTTTTCGTTCCACTGAGCGTCAGACCCCGTAGAAAAGATCAAAGGATCTTCTTGAGATCCTTT
TTTTCTGCGCGTAATCTGCTGCTTGCAAACAAAAAAACCACCGCTACCAGCGGTGGTTTGTTTGCCGGAT
CAAGAGCTACCAACTCTTTTTCCGAAGGTAACTGGCTTCAGCAGAGCGCAGATACCAAATACTGTTCTTC
TAGTGTAGCCGTAGTTAGGCCACCACTTCAAGAACTCTGTAGCACCGCCTACATACCTCGCTCTGCTAAT
CCTGTTACCAGTGGCTGCTGCCAGTGGCGATAAGTCGTGTCTTACCGGGTTGGACTCAAGACGATAGTTA
CCGGATAAGGCGCAGCGGTCGGGCTGAACGGGGGGTTCGTGCACACAGCCCAGCTTGGAGCGAACGACCT
ACACCGAACTGAGATACCTACAGCGTGAGCTATGAGAAAGCGCCACGCTTCCCGAAGGGAGAAAGGCGGA
CAGGTATCCGGTAAGCGGCAGGGTCGGAACAGGAGAGCGCACGAGGGAGCTTCCAGGGGGAAACGCCTGG
TATCTTTATAGTCCTGTCGGGTTTCGCCACCTCTGACTTGAGCGTCGATTTTTGTGATGCTCGTCAGGGG
GGCGGAGCCTATGGAAAAACGCCAGCAACGCGGCCTTTTTACGGTTCCTGGCCTTTTGCTGGCCTTTTGC
TCACATGGCTCGACAGATCTTCAATATTGGCCATTAGCCATATTATTCATTGGTTATATAGCATAAATCA
ATATTGGCTATTGGCCATTGCATACGTTGTATCTATATCATAATATGTACATTTATATTGGCTCATGTCC
AATATGACCGCCATGTT
